Addgene plasmid #82263: pDONR223_TNFRSF17_WT
Purpose: Gateway Donor vector containing TNFRSF17 , part of the Target Accelerator Plasmid Collection.
Depositing lab: Jesse Boehm & William Hahn & David Root. Depositing organization: Broad Institute. Publication: Systematic Functional Interrogation of Rare Cancer Variants Identifies Oncogenic Alleles. Kim E, Ilic N, Shrestha Y, Zou L, Kamburov A, Zhu C, Yang X, Lubonja R, Tran N, Nguyen C, Lawrence MS, Piccioni F, Bagul M, Doench JG, Chouinard CR, Wu X, Hogstrom L, Natoli T, Tamayo P, Horn H, Corsello SM, Lage K, Root DE, Subramanian A, Golub TR, Getz G, Boehm JS, Hahn WC. Cancer Discov. 2016 Jul;6(7):714-26. doi: 10.1158/2159-8290.CD-16-0160. Epub 2016 May 4. PubMed 27147599.
Backbone
  Vector backbone: pDONR223
  Backbone manufacturer: Invitrogen
  Backbone size w/o insert (bp): 2790
  Vector type: Gateway Entry vector
Growth in bacteria
  Bacterial resistance: Spectinomycin, 50 μg/mL
  Growth temperature: 37°C
  Growth strain: DH5alpha
  Copy number: High Copy
Gene/Insert
  Gene/Insert name: TNFRSF17 (alt name: NM_001192.2)
  Species: H. sapiens (human)
  Mutation: N81S; K86E
  Entrez Gene: TNFRSF17 (a.k.a. BCM, BCMA, CD269, TNFRSF13A)
  Promoter: None
  Cloning method: Gateway Cloning
  Sequencing primers: 5′ M13pUC-fwd; 3′ M13-Rev
Terms and licenses: Academic/Nonprofit Terms; Industry Terms: Not Available to Industry
Depositor comments: Open state: NO stop codon immediately follows insert. Supporting reference: Systematic morphological profiling of human gene and allele function via Cell Painting. Rohban MH, et al. Elife. 2017, Mar 18;6. pii: e24060. PubMed PMID 28315521
How to cite: pDONR223_TNFRSF17_WT was a gift from Jesse Boehm & William Hahn & David Root (Addgene plasmid # 82263 ; http://n2t.net/addgene:82263 ; RRID:Addgene_82263)
