[The description below was written by a language model from this plasmid's Addgene catalogue record and pLannotate feature annotations shown in this document.]
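Description:
pDONR223_TNFRSF17_WT is a Gateway entry clone built on the Invitrogen pDONR223 backbone and carrying the human TNFRSF17 open reading frame, which encodes the TNF-receptor family member also known as BCMA or CD269, a receptor for BAFF and APRIL that supports B-cell survival and signals through NF-κB and JNK. It belongs to the Target Accelerator Plasmid Collection, a set of wild-type and variant cancer gene clones made for systematic functional testing of alleles. The plasmid is maintained in E. coli at high copy from a ColE1/pUC-type origin and selected with spectinomycin through the aadA (SmR) aminoglycoside adenylyltransferase gene. Small annotated fragments of a class 1 integron Pc promoter and a gentamicin acetyltransferase gene lie just upstream of this marker.

The roughly 550 bp coding sequence sits between two attL recombination sites (both labelled attL3 by the automated annotation), so it can be moved by an LR Clonase reaction into any compatible destination vector. The entry clone has no promoter driving the insert, so expression depends on the destination vector. rrnB T1 and T2 terminators upstream of the cassette insulate it from read-through transcription, and a T7 promoter lies just downstream, pointing back toward the insert. The ORF is in the "open" configuration, with no stop codon immediately after it, which allows in-frame C-terminal fusion to tags supplied by the destination vector. Although the name designates this clone as wild type, the record lists N81S and K86E substitutions relative to the NM_001192.2 reference, and it does not explain this discrepancy. Short lacI and lacZα fragments are backbone remnants.
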