Features (pLannotate 1.2.2; 12 found; start..end, strand, type, name):
      3..591     +  rep_origin     ori: high-copy-number ColE1/pMB1/pBR322/pUC origin of replication
    774..866     +  CDS            lacI (fragment): lac repressor; lacI; The lac repressor binds to the lac operator to inhibit transcription in E. coli. This inhibition can be relieved by adding lactose or isopropyl-β-D-thiogalactopyranoside (IPTG).
    921..948     -  terminator     rrnB T2 terminator: transcription terminator T2 from the E. coli rrnB gene
   1080..1123    +  terminator     rrnB T1 terminator: Escherichia coli rrnB; transcription terminator T1 from the E. coli rrnB gene
   1170..1206    -  CDS            lacZα (fragment): LacZα fragment of β-galactosidase; lacZ fragment
   1223..1318    +  protein_bind   attL3: mutant version of attL; recombination site for the Gateway® LR reaction LR Clonase™
   1324..1875    +  CDS            TNFRSF17: TNR17_HUMAN - Also known as BCM, BCMA. Experimental evidence at protein level: Swiss-Prot protein existence level 1. Receptor for TNFSF13B/BLyS/BAFF and TNFSF13/APRIL. Promotes B-cell survival and plays a role in the regulation of humoral immunity. Activates NF-kappa-B and JNK. From Homo sapiens (Human).
   1880..1975    -  protein_bind   attL3: mutant version of attL; recombination site for the Gateway® LR reaction LR Clonase™
   1994..2012    -  promoter       T7 promoter: promoter for bacteriophage T7 RNA polymerase
   2202..2225    +  promoter       Pc promoter (fragment): intI1 (promoter lies within the coding sequence); class 1 integron promoter
   2401..2457    +  CDS            GmR (fragment): gentamycin acetyltransferase; aacC1; confers resistance to gentamycin
   2464..3255    +  CDS            SmR: aminoglycoside adenylyltransferase (Murphy, 1985); aadA; confers resistance to spectinomycin and streptomycin
>Addgene plasmid #82263 | pDONR223_TNFRSF17_WT | addgene full sequence | sequence record 165233 | Addgene NGS result
TCTTGAGATCCTTTTTTTCTGCGCGTAATCTGCTGCTTGCAAACAAAAAAACCACCGCTACCAGCGGTGG
TTTGTTTGCCGGATCAAGAGCTACCAACTCTTTTTCCGAAGGTAACTGGCTTCAGCAGAGCGCAGATACC
AAATACTGTTCTTCTAGTGTAGCCGTAGTTAGGCCACCACTTCAAGAACTCTGTAGCACCGCCTACATAC
CTCGCTCTGCTAATCCTGTTACCAGTGGCTGCTGCCAGTGGCGATAAGTCGTGTCTTACCGGGTTGGACT
CAAGACGATAGTTACCGGATAAGGCGCAGCGGTCGGGCTGAACGGGGGGTTCGTGCACACAGCCCAGCTT
GGAGCGAACGACCTACACCGAACTGAGATACCTACAGCGTGAGCTATGAGAAAGCGCCACGCTTCCCGAA
GGGAGAAAGGCGGACAGGTATCCGGTAAGCGGCAGGGTCGGAACAGGAGAGCGCACGAGGGAGCTTCCAG
GGGGAAACGCCTGGTATCTTTATAGTCCTGTCGGGTTTCGCCACCTCTGACTTGAGCGTCGATTTTTGTG
ATGCTCGTCAGGGGGGCGGAGCCTATGGAAAAACGCCAGCAACGCGGCCTTTTTACGGTTCCTGGCCTTT
TGCTGGCCTTTTGCTCACATGTTCTTTCCTGCGTTATCCCCTGATTCTGTGGATAACCGTATTACCGCCT
TTGAGTGAGCTGATACCGCTCGCCGCAGCCGAACGACCGAGCGCAGCGAGTCAGTGAGCGAGGAAGCGGA
AGAGCGCCCAATACGCAAACCGCCTCTCCCCGCGCGTTGGCCGATTCATTAATGCAGCTGGCACGACAGG
TTTCCCGACTGGAAAGCGGGCAGTGAGCGCAACGCAATTAATACGCGTACCGCTAGCCAGGAAGAGTTTG
TAGAAACGCAAAAAGGCCATCCGTCAGGATGGCCTTCTGCTTAGTTTGATGCCTGGCAGTTTATGGCGGG
CGTCCTGCCCGCCACCCTCCGGGCCGTTGCTTCACAACGTTCAAATCCGCTCCCGGCGGATTTGTCCTAC
TCAGGAGAGCGTTCACCGACAAACAACAGATAAAACGAAAGGCCCAGTCTTCCGACTGAGCCTTTCGTTT
TATTTGATGCCTGGCAGTTCCCTACTCTCGCGTTAACGCTAGCATGGATGTTTTCCCAGTCACGACGTTG
TAAAACGACGGCCAGTCTTAAGCTCGGGCCCCAAATAATGATTTTATTTTGACTGATAGTGACCTGTTCG
TTGCAACAAATTGATGAGCAATGCTTTTTTATAATGCCAACTTTGTACAAAAAAGTTGGCACCATGTTGC
AGATGGCTGGGCAGTGCTCCCAAAATGAATATTTTGACAGTTTGTTGCATGCTTGCATACCTTGTCAACT
TCGATGTTCTTCTAATACTCCTCCTCTAACATGTCAGCGTTATTGTAATGCAAGTGTGACCAATTCAGTG
AAAGGAACGAATGCGATTCTCTGGACCTGTTTGGGACTGAGCTTAATAATTTCTTTGGCAGTTTTCGTGC
TAATGTTTTTGCTAAGGAAGATAAGCTCTGAACCATTAGAGGACGAGTTTAAAAACACAGGATCAGGTCT
CCTGGGCATGGCTAACATTGACCTGGAAAAGAGCAGGACTGGTGATGAAATTATTCTTCCGAGAGGCCTC
GAGTACACGGTGGAAGAATGCACCTGTGAAGACTGCATCAAGAGCAAACCGAAGGTCGACTCTGACCATT
GCTTTCCACTCCCAGCTATGGAGGAAGGCGCAACCATTCTTGTCACCACGAAAACGAATGACTATTGCAA
GAGCCTGCCAGCTGCTTTGAGTGCTACGGAGATAGAGAAATCAATTTCTGCTAGGTTGCCAACTTTCTTG
TACAAAGTTGGCATTATAAGAAAGCATTGCTTATCAATTTGTTGCAACGAACAGGTCACTATCAGTCAAA
ATAAAATCATTATTTGCCATCCAGCTGATATCCCCTATAGTGAGTCGTATTACATGGTCATAGCTGTTTC
CTGGCAGCTCTGGCCCGTGTCTCAAAATCTCTGATGTTACATTGCACAAGATAAAAATATATCATCATGC
CTCCTCTAGACCAGCCAGGACAGAAATGCCTCGACTTCGCTGCTACCCAAGGTTGCCGGGTGACGCACAC
CGTGGAAACGGATGAAGGCACGAACCCAGTGGACATAAGCCTGTTCGGTTCGTAAGCTGTAATGCAAGTA
GCGTATGCGCTCACGCAACTGGTCCAGAACCTTGACCGAACGCAGCGGTGGTAACGGCGCAGTGGCGGTT
TTCATGGCTTGTTATGACTGTTTTTTTGGGGTACAGTCTATGCCTCGGGCATCCAAGCAGCAAGCGCGTT
ACGCCGTGGGTCGATGTTTGATGTTATGGAGCAGCAACGATGTTACGCAGCAGGGCAGTCGCCCTAAAAC
AAAGTTAAACATTATGAGGGAAGCGGTGATCGCCGAAGTATCGACTCAACTATCAGAGGTAGTTGGCGTC
ATCGAGCGCCATCTCGAACCGACGTTGCTGGCCGTACATTTGTACGGCTCCGCAGTGGATGGCGGCCTGA
AGCCACACAGTGATATTGATTTGCTGGTTACGGTGACCGTAAGGCTTGATGAAACAACGCGGCGAGCTTT
GATCAACGACCTTTTGGAAACTTCGGCTTCCCCTGGAGAGAGCGAGATTCTCCGCGCTGTAGAAGTCACC
ATTGTTGTGCACGACGACATCATTCCGTGGCGTTATCCAGCTAAGCGCGAACTGCAATTTGGAGAATGGC
AGCGCAATGACATTCTTGCAGGTATCTTCGAGCCAGCCACGATCGACATTGATCTGGCTATCTTGCTGAC
AAAAGCAAGAGAACATAGCGTTGCCTTGGTAGGTCCAGCGGCGGAGGAACTCTTTGATCCGGTTCCTGAA
CAGGATCTATTTGAGGCGCTAAATGAAACCTTAACGCTATGGAACTCGCCGCCCGACTGGGCTGGCGATG
AGCGAAATGTAGTGCTTACGTTGTCCCGCATTTGGTACAGCGCAGTAACCGGCAAAATCGCGCCGAAGGA
TGTCGCTGCCGACTGGGCAATGGAGCGCCTGCCGGCCCAGTATCAGCCCGTCATACTTGAAGCTAGACAG
GCTTATCTTGGACAAGAAGAAGATCGCTTGGCCTCGCGCGCAGATCAGTTGGAAGAATTTGTCCACTACG
TGAAAGGCGAGATCACCAAGGTAGTCGGCAAATAACCCTCGAGCCACCCATGACCAAAATCCCTTAACGT
GAGTTACGCGTCGTTCCACTGAGCGTCAGACCCCGTAGAAAAGATCAAAGGATCT
