>Addgene plasmid #82263 | pDONR223_TNFRSF17_WT | depositor partial sequence | sequence record 155634 | Insert sequence
ATGTTGCAGATGGCTGGGCAGTGCTCCCAAAATGAATATTTTGACAGTTTGTTGCATGCTTGCATACCTT
GTCAACTTCGATGTTCTTCTAATACTCCTCCTCTAACATGTCAGCGTTATTGTAATGCAAGTGTGACCAA
TTCAGTGAAAGGAACGAATGCGATTCTCTGGACCTGTTTGGGACTGAGCTTAATAATTTCTTTGGCAGTT
TTCGTGCTAATGTTTTTGCTAAGGAAGATAAGCTCTGAACCATTAGAGGACGAGTTTAAAAACACAGGAT
CAGGTCTCCTGGGCATGGCTAACATTGACCTGGAAAAGAGCAGGACTGGTGATGAAATTATTCTTCCGAG
AGGCCTCGAGTACACGGTGGAAGAATGCACCTGTGAAGACTGCATCAAGAGCAAACCGAAGGTCGACTCT
GACCATTGCTTTCCACTCCCAGCTATGGAGGAAGGCGCAACCATTCTTGTCACCACGAAAACGAATGACT
ATTGCAAGAGCCTGCCAGCTGCTTTGAGTGCTACGGAGATAGAGAAATCAATTTCTGCTAGG
